>Addgene plasmid #136020 | psiCHECK3-EIF3B-1-147 | addgene full sequence | sequence record 269944 | Addgene NGS Result
TTTTTATTTATGCAGAGGCCGAGGCCGCCTCGGCCTCTGAGCTATTCCAGAAGTAGTGAGGAGGCTTTTT
TGGAGGCCTAGGCTTTTGCAAAAAGCTTGATTCTTCTGACACAACAGTCTCGAACTTAAGCTGCAGAAGT
TGGTCGTGAGGCACTGGGCAGGTAAGTATCAAGGTTACAAGACAGGTTTAAGGAGACCAATAGAAACTGG
GCTTGTCGAGACAGAGAAGACTCTTGCGTTTCTGATAGGCACCTATTGGTCTTACTGACATCCACTTTGC
CTTTCTCTCCACAGGTGTCCACTCCCAGTTCAATTACAGCTCTTAAGGCTAGAGTACTTAATACGACTCA
CTATAGGCTAGCCACCATGGCTTCCAAGGTGTACGACCCCGAGCAACGCAAACGCATGATCACTGGGCCT
CAGTGGTGGGCTCGCTGCAAGCAAATGAACGTGCTGGACTCCTTCATCAACTACTATGATTCCGAGAAGC
ACGCCGAGAACGCCGTGATTTTTCTGCATGGTAACGCTGCCTCCAGCTACCTGTGGAGGCACGTCGTGCC
TCACATCGAGCCCGTGGCTAGATGCATCATCCCTGATCTGATCGGAATGGGTAAGTCCGGCAAGAGCGGG
AATGGCTCATATCGCCTCCTGGATCACTACAAGTACCTCACCGCTTGGTTCGAGCTGCTGAACCTTCCAA
AGAAAATCATCTTTGTGGGCCACGACTGGGGGGCTTGTCTGGCCTTTCACTACTCCTACGAGCACCAAGA
CAAGATCAAGGCCATCGTCCATGCTGAGAGTGTCGTGGACGTGATCGAGTCCTGGGACGAGTGGCCTGAC
ATCGAGGAGGATATCGCCCTGATCAAGAGCGAAGAGGGCGAGAAAATGGTGCTTGAGAATAACTTCTTCG
TCGAGACCATGCTCCCAAGCAAGATCATGCGGAAACTGGAGCCTGAGGAGTTCGCTGCCTACCTGGAGCC
ATTCAAGGAGAAGGGCGAGGTTAGACGGCCTACCCTCTCCTGGCCTCGCGAGATCCCTCTCGTTAAGGGA
GGCAAGCCCGACGTCGTCCAGATTGTCCGCAACTACAACGCCTACCTTCGGGCCAGCGACGATCTGCCTA
AGATGTTCATCGAGTCCGACCCTGGGTTCTTTTCCAACGCTATTGTCGAGGGAGCTAAGAAGTTCCCTAA
CACCGAGTTCGTGAAGGTGAAGGGCCTCCACTTCAGCCAGGAGGACGCTCCAGATGAAATGGGTAAGTAC
ATCAAGAGCTTCGTGGAGCGCGTGCTGAAGAACGAGCAGTAATTCTAGGCGATCGCTCGAGCCTGGAGCA
CTGTGGGGACGGACTCCGCCTGCTGTTCCCGCGCTGAGCTACAGGACTCCCGAGTGTGAGCCGCGGTTCC
TCTGTTGCAGCGCAGCCGTGTGTGCTGTGGAGCCGAGGCCGTCCTGCAGGAAGCCGCGTGACTCCCGCGT
TTAAACCTAGAGCGGCCGCTGGCCGCAATAAAATATCTTTATTTTCATTACATCTGTGTGTTGGTTTTTT
GTGTGAGGATCTAAATGAGTCTTCGGACCTCGCGGGGGCCGCTTAAGCGGTGGTTAGGGTTTGTCTGACG
CGGGGGGAGGGGGAAGGAACGAAACACTCTCATTCGGAGGCGGCTCGGGGTTTGGTCTTGGTGGCCACGG
GCACGCAGAAGAGCGCCGCGATCCTCTTAAGCACCCCCCCGCCCTCCGTGGAGGCGGGGGTTTGGTCGGC
GGGTGGTAACTGGCGGGCCGCTGACTCGGGCGGGTCGCGCGCCCCAGAGTGTGACCTTTTCGGTCTGCTC
GCAGACCCCCGGGCGGCGCCGCCGCGGCGGCGACGGGCTCGCTGGGTCCTAGGCTCCATGGGGACCGTAT
ACGTGGACAGGCTCTGGAGCATCCGCACGACTGCGGTGATATTACCGGAGACCTTCTGCGGGACGAGCCG
GGTCACGCGGCTGACGCGGAGCGTCCGTTGGGCGACAAACACCAGGACGGGGCACAGGTACACTATCTTG
TCACCCGGAGGCGCGAGGGACTGCAGGAGCTTCAGGGAGTGGCGCAGCTGCTTCATCCCCGTGGCCCGTT
GCTCGCGTTTGCTGGCGGTGTCCCCGGAAGAAATATATTTGCATGTCTTTAGTTCTATGATGACACAAAC
CCCGCCCAGCGTCTTGTCATTGGCGAATTCGAACACGCAGATGCAGTCGGGGCGGCGCGGTCCCAGGTCC
ACTTCGCATATTAAGGTGACGCGTGTGGCCTCGAACACCGAGCGACCCTGCAGCGACCCGCTTAAAAGCT
TGATTCTTCTGACACAACAGTCTCGAACTTAAGCTGCAGAAGTTGGTCGTGAGGCACTGGGCAGGTAAGT
ATCAAGGTTACAAGACAGGTTTAAGGAGACCAATAGAAACTGGGCTTGTCGAGACAGAGAAGACTCTTGC
GTTTCTGATAGGCACCTATTGGTCTTACTGACATCCACTTTGCCTTTCTCTCCACAGGTGTCCACTCCCA
GTTCAATTACAGCTCTTAAGGCTAGAGTACTTAATACGACTCACTATAGGCTAGCAAAGCCACCATGGCC
GATGCTAAGAACATTAAGAAGGGCCCTGCTCCCTTCTACCCTCTGGAGGATGGCACCGCTGGCGAGCAGC
TGCACAAGGCCATGAAGAGGTATGCCCTGGTGCCTGGCACCATTGCCTTCACCGATGCCCACATTGAGGT
GGACATCACCTATGCCGAGTACTTCGAGATGTCTGTGCGCCTGGCCGAGGCCATGAAGAGGTACGGCCTG
AACACCAACCACCGCATCGTGGTGTGCTCTGAGAACTCTCTGCAGTTCTTCATGCCAGTGCTGGGCGCCC
TGTTCATCGGAGTGGCCGTGGCCCCTGCTAACGACATTTACAACGAGCGCGAGCTGCTGAACAGCATGGG
CATTTCTCAGCCTACCGTGGTGTTCGTGTCTAAGAAGGGCCTGCAGAAGATCCTGAACGTGCAGAAGAAG
CTGCCTATCATCCAGAAGATCATCATCATGGACTCTAAGACCGACTACCAGGGCTTCCAGAGCATGTACA
CATTCGTGACATCTCATCTGCCTCCTGGCTTCAACGAGTACGACTTCGTGCCAGAGTCTTTCGACAGGGA
CAAAACCATTGCCCTGATCATGAACAGCTCTGGGTCTACCGGCCTGCCTAAGGGCGTGGCCCTGCCTCAT
CGCACCGCCTGTGTGCGCTTCTCTCACGCCCGCGACCCTATTTTCGGCAACCAGATCATCCCCGACACCG
CTATTCTGAGCGTGGTGCCATTCCACCACGGCTTCGGCATGTTCACCACCCTGGGCTACCTGATTTGCGG
CTTTCGGGTGGTGCTGATGTACCGCTTCGAGGAGGAGCTGTTCCTGCGCAGCCTGCAAGACTACAAAATT
CAGTCTGCCCTGCTGGTGCCAACCCTGTTCAGCTTCTTCGCTAAGAGCACCCTGATCGACAAGTACGACC
TGTCTAACCTGCACGAGATTGCCTCTGGCGGCGCCCCACTGTCTAAGGAGGTGGGCGAAGCCGTGGCCAA
GCGCTTTCATCTGCCAGGCATCCGCCAGGGCTACGGCCTGACCGAGACAACCAGCGCCATTCTGATTACC
CCAGAGGGCGACGACAAGCCTGGCGCCGTGGGCAAGGTGGTGCCATTCTTCGAGGCCAAGGTGGTGGACC
TGGACACCGGCAAGACCCTGGGAGTGAACCAGCGCGGCGAGCTGTGTGTGCGCGGCCCTATGATTATGTC
CGGCTACGTGAATAACCCTGAGGCCACAAACGCCCTGATCGACAAGGACGGCTGGCTGCACTCTGGCGAC
ATTGCCTACTGGGACGAGGACGAGCACTTCTTCATCGTGGACCGCCTGAAGTCTCTGATCAAGTACAAGG
GCTACCAGGTGGCCCCAGCCGAGCTGGAGTCTATCCTGCTGCAGCACCCTAACATTTTCGACGCCGGAGT
GGCCGGCCTGCCCGACGACGATGCCGGCGAGCTGCCTGCCGCCGTCGTCGTGCTGGAACACGGCAAGACC
ATGACCGAGAAGGAGATCGTGGACTATGTGGCCAGCCAGGTGACAACCGCCAAGAAGCTGCGCGGCGGAG
TGGTGTTCGTGGACGAGGTGCCCAAGGGCCTGACCGGCAAGCTGGACGCCCGCAAGATCCGCGAGATCCT
GATCAAGGCTAAGAAAGGCGGCAAGATCGCCGTGTAATGCGGCCGCTTCGAGCAGACATGATAAGATACA
TTGATGAGTTTGGACAAACCACAACTAGAATGCAGTGAAAAAAATGCTTTATTTGTGAAATTTGTGATGC
TATTGCTTTATTTGTAACCATTATAAGCTGCAATAAACAAGTTAACAACAACAATTGCATTCATTTTATG
TTTCAGGTTCAGGGGGAGGTGTGGGAGGTTTTTTAAAGCAAGTAAAACCTCTACAAATGTGGTAAAATCG
ATAAGGATCCAGGTGGCACTTTTCGGGGAAATGTGCGCGGAACCCCTATTTGTTTATTTTTCTAAATACA
TTCAAATATGTATCCGCTCATGAGACAATAACCCTGATAAATGCTTCAATAATATTGAAAAAGGAAGAGT
ATGAGTATTCAACATTTCCGTGTCGCCCTTATTCCCTTTTTTGCGGCATTTTGCCTTCCTGTTTTTGCTC
ACCCAGAAACGCTGGTGAAAGTAAAAGATGCTGAAGATCAGTTGGGTGCACGAGTGGGTTACATCGAACT
GGATCTCAACAGCGGTAAGATCCTTGAGAGTTTTCGCCCCGAAGAACGTTTTCCAATGATGAGCACTTTT
AAAGTTCTGCTATGTGGCGCGGTATTATCCCGTATTGACGCCGGGCAAGAGCAACTCGGTCGCCGCATAC
ACTATTCTCAGAATGACTTGGTTGAGTACTCACCAGTCACAGAAAAGCATCTTACGGATGGCATGACAGT
AAGAGAATTATGCAGTGCTGCCATAACCATGAGTGATAACACTGCGGCCAACTTACTTCTGACAACGATC
GGAGGACCGAAGGAGCTAACCGCTTTTTTGCACAACATGGGGGATCATGTAACTCGCCTTGATCGTTGGG
AACCGGAGCTGAATGAAGCCATACCAAACGACGAGCGTGACACCACGATGCCTGTAGCAATGGCAACAAC
GTTGCGCAAACTATTAACTGGCGAACTACTTACTCTAGCTTCCCGGCAACAATTAATAGACTGGATGGAG
GCGGATAAAGTTGCAGGACCACTTCTGCGCTCGGCCCTTCCGGCTGGCTGGTTTATTGCTGATAAATCTG
GAGCCGGTGAGCGTGGGTCTCGCGGTATCATTGCAGCACTGGGGCCAGATGGTAAGCCCTCCCGTATCGT
AGTTATCTACACGACGGGGAGTCAGGCAACTATGGATGAACGAAATAGACAGATCGCTGAGATAGGTGCC
TCACTGATTAAGCATTGGTAACTGTCAGACCAAGTTTACTCATATATACTTTAGATTGATTTAAAACTTC
ATTTTTAATTTAAAAGGATCTAGGTGAAGATCCTTTTTGATAATCTCATGACCAAAATCCCTTAACGTGA
GTTTTCGTTCCACTGAGCGTCAGACCCCGTAGAAAAGATCAAAGGATCTTCTTGAGATCCTTTTTTTCTG
CGCGTAATCTGCTGCTTGCAAACAAAAAAACCACCGCTACCAGCGGTGGTTTGTTTGCCGGATCAAGAGC
TACCAACTCTTTTTCCGAAGGTAACTGGCTTCAGCAGAGCGCAGATACCAAATACTGTTCTTCTAGTGTA
GCCGTAGTTAGGCCACCACTTCAAGAACTCTGTAGCACCGCCTACATACCTCGCTCTGCTAATCCTGTTA
CCAGTGGCTGCTGCCAGTGGCGATAAGTCGTGTCTTACCGGGTTGGACTCAAGACGATAGTTACCGGATA
AGGCGCAGCGGTCGGGCTGAACGGGGGGTTCGTGCACACAGCCCAGCTTGGAGCGAACGACCTACACCGA
ACTGAGATACCTACAGCGTGAGCTATGAGAAAGCGCCACGCTTCCCGAAGGGAGAAAGGCGGACAGGTAT
CCGGTAAGCGGCAGGGTCGGAACAGGAGAGCGCACGAGGGAGCTTCCAGGGGGAAACGCCTGGTATCTTT
ATAGTCCTGTCGGGTTTCGCCACCTCTGACTTGAGCGTCGATTTTTGTGATGCTCGTCAGGGGGGCGGAG
CCTATGGAAAAACGCCAGCAACGCGGCCTTTTTACGGTTCCTGGCCTTTTGCTGGCCTTTTGCTCACATG
GCTCGACAGATCTGCGCAGCACCATGGCCTGAAATAACCTCTGAAAGAGGAACTTGGTTAGGTACCTTCT
GAGGCGGAAAGAACCAGCTGTGGAATGTGTGTCAGTTAGGGTGTGGAAAGTCCCCAGGCTCCCCAGCAGG
CAGAAGTATGCAAAGCATGCATCTCAATTAGTCAGCAACCAGGTGTGGAAAGTCCCCAGGCTCCCCAGCA
GGCAGAAGTATGCAAAGCATGCATCTCAATTAGTCAGCAACCATAGTCCCGCCCCTAACTCCGCCCATCC
CGCCCCTAACTCCGCCCAGTTCCGCCCATTCTCCGCCCCATGGCTGACTAATTT
Features (pLannotate 1.2.2; 14 found; start..end, strand, type, name):
    162..294     +  intron         chimeric intron: chimera between introns from human β-globin and immunoglobulin heavy chain genes
    339..357     +  promoter       T7 promoter: promoter for bacteriophage T7 RNA polymerase
    367..1302    +  CDS            hRluc: Renilla luciferase human codon-optimized
   1497..1545    +  polyA_signal   poly(A) signal: synthetic polyadenylation signal
   1554..2305    +  promoter       HSV TK promoter: herpes simplex virus thymidine kinase promoter
   2375..2507    +  intron         chimeric intron: chimera between introns from human β-globin and immunoglobulin heavy chain genes
   2552..2570    +  promoter       T7 promoter: promoter for bacteriophage T7 RNA polymerase
   2585..4237    +  CDS            luciferase: firefly luciferase; luc+; enhanced luc+ version of the luciferase gene AAS38485.1 42718124.0
   4262..4383    -  polyA_signal   SV40 poly(A) signal: SV40 polyadenylation signal
   4406..4474    -  CDS            large T antigen (fragment): large T antigen from SV40 (simian virus 40)
   4516..4620    +  promoter       AmpR promoter: bla
   4621..5481    +  CDS            AmpR: β-lactamase; bla; confers resistance to ampicillin, carbenicillin, and related antibiotics
   5652..6240    +  rep_origin     ori: high-copy-number ColE1/pMB1/pBR322/pUC origin of replication
   6369..92      +  promoter       SV40 promoter (across the origin): SV40 enhancer and early promoter
