[The description below was written by a language model from this plasmid's Addgene catalogue record and pLannotate feature annotations shown in this document.]
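Description:
psiCHECK3-EIF3B-1-147 is a dual-luciferase reporter plasmid for mammalian expression, built on a modified version of Promega's psiCHECK-2 backbone. It is propagated in E. coli through a high-copy ColE1/pUC-type origin and selected with ampicillin via the β-lactamase gene (AmpR) under its own bla promoter. The defining modification of the psiCHECK3 backbone is that both luciferase transcription units carry an intron. The feature table shows a chimeric β-globin/immunoglobulin heavy chain intron upstream of each coding sequence, so spliced reporter mRNA can be distinguished from plasmid DNA or unspliced transcript in RT-qPCR.

The test cassette consists of the SV40 enhancer/early promoter, the chimeric intron, a T7 promoter, human codon-optimised Renilla luciferase (hRluc) and a synthetic poly(A) signal. The insert, a fragment spanning positions 1–147 of the human EIF3B 3'UTR, is recorded as lying in the Renilla 3'UTR. It is not annotated in the feature table, but the unannotated gap between the end of hRluc and the synthetic poly(A) signal is consistent with that placement. A second, independent cassette on the same plasmid uses the HSV thymidine kinase promoter, another chimeric intron and T7 promoter, firefly luciferase (luc+) and an SV40 poly(A) signal, providing an internal normalisation control for transfection efficiency and general expression.

Any effect of the EIF3B 3'UTR fragment on mRNA stability or translation shows up as a change in the Renilla-to-firefly ratio, measured either as luciferase activity or as transcript level. The associated publication concerns structure-mediated RNA decay involving UPF1 and G3BP1, suggesting the construct was used to test whether this UTR segment confers sensitivity to that pathway.
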