Addgene plasmid #136020: psiCHECK3-EIF3B-1-147
Purpose: EIF3B (1-147) 3'UTR fragment inserted into the 3'UTR of Renilla luciferase in the psiCHECK3 plasmid
Depositing lab: Anthony Leung. Depositing organization: Johns Hopkins School of Public Health. Publication: Structure-Mediated RNA Decay by UPF1 and G3BP1. Fischer JW, Busa VF, Shao Y, Leung AKL. Mol Cell. 2020 Apr 2;78(1):70-84.e6. doi: 10.1016/j.molcel.2020.01.021. Epub 2020 Feb 3. PubMed 32017897.
Backbone
  Vector backbone: Modified psCHECK2
  Backbone manufacturer: Promega
  Modifications to backbone: Modified so both Renilla and Firefly luciferase contain an intron for RT-qPCR
  Vector type: Mammalian Expression, Luciferase
Growth in bacteria
  Bacterial resistance: Ampicillin, 100 μg/mL
  Growth temperature: 37°C
  Growth strain: DH5alpha
  Copy number: Unknown
Gene/Insert
  Gene/Insert name: EIF3B 3'UTR
  Species: H. sapiens (human)
  GenBank ID: NM_001037283.1
  Entrez Gene: EIF3B (a.k.a. EIF3-ETA, EIF3-P110, EIF3-P116, EIF3S9, PRT1)
Terms and licenses: Academic/Nonprofit Terms; Industry Terms: Not Available to Industry
How to cite: psiCHECK3-EIF3B-1-147 was a gift from Anthony Leung (Addgene plasmid # 136020 ; http://n2t.net/addgene:136020 ; RRID:Addgene_136020)
