>Addgene plasmid #136020 | psiCHECK3-EIF3B-1-147 | depositor partial sequence | sequence record 263048 | 3'UTR with Insertion
TTCTAGGCGATCGCTCGAGCCTGGAGCACTGTGGGGACGGACTCCGCCTGCTGTTCCCGCGCTGAGCTAC
AGGACTCCCGAGTGTGAGCCGCGGTTCCTCTGTTGCAGCGCAGCCGTGTGTGCTGTGGAGCCGAGGCCGT
CCTGCAGGAAGCCGCGTGACTCCCGCGTTTAAACCTAGAGCGGCCGCTGGCCGC
